>Addgene plasmid #203462 | pAG416GAL10-c-Src | addgene full sequence | sequence record 402862 | Addgene NGS Result
TTGAGATCCTTTTTTTCTGCGCGTAATCTGCTGCTTGCAAACAAAAAAACCACCGCTACCAGCGGTGGTT
TGTTTGCCGGATCAAGAGCTACCAACTCTTTTTCCGAAGGTAACTGGCTTCAGCAGAGCGCAGATACCAA
ATACTGTTCTTCTAGTGTAGCCGTAGTTAGGCCACCACTTCAAGAACTCTGTAGCACCGCCTACATACCT
CGCTCTGCTAATCCTGTTACCAGTGGCTGCTGCCAGTGGCGATAAGTCGTGTCTTACCGGGTTGGACTCA
AGACGATAGTTACCGGATAAGGCGCAGCGGTCGGGCTGAACGGGGGGTTCGTGCACACAGCCCAGCTTGG
AGCGAACGACCTACACCGAACTGAGATACCTACAGCGTGAGCTATGAGAAAGCGCCACGCTTCCCGAAGG
GAGAAAGGCGGACAGGTATCCGGTAAGCGGCAGGGTCGGAACAGGAGAGCGCACGAGGGAGCTTCCAGGG
GGAAACGCCTGGTATCTTTATAGTCCTGTCGGGTTTCGCCACCTCTGACTTGAGCGTCGATTTTTGTGAT
GCTCGTCAGGGGGGCGGAGCCTATGGAAAAACGCCAGCAACGCGGCCTTTTTACGGTTCCTGGCCTTTTG
CTGGCCTTTTGCTCACATGTTCTTTCCTGCGTTATCCCCTGATTCTGTGGATAACCGTATTACCGCCTTT
GAGTGAGCTGATACCGCTCGCCGCAGCCGAACGACCGAGCGCAGCGAGTCAGTGAGCGAGGAAGCGGAAG
AGCGCCCAATACGCAAACCGCCTCTCCCCGCGCGTTGGCCGATTCATTAATGCAGCTGGCACGACAGGTT
TCCCGACTGGAAAGCGGGCAGTGAGCGCAACGCAATTAATGTGAGTTAGCTCACTCATTAGGCACCCCAG
GCTTTACACTTTATGCTTCCGGCTCGTATGTTGTGTGGAATTGTGAGCGGATAACAATTTCACACAGGAA
ACAGCTATGACCATGATTACGCCAAGCGCGCAATTAACCCTCACTAAAGGGAACAAAAGCTGGAGCTCTA
TGACCATGATTACGCCAAGCGGGGTGTGTTGTTGGTGGGTTGGGTGTATAGTTTTTTCTCCTTGACGTTA
AAGTATAGAGGTATATTAACAATTTTTTGTTGATACTTTTATGACATTTGAATAAGAAGTAATACAAACT
GAAAATGTTGAAAGTATTAGTTAAAGTGGTTATGCAGCTTTTCCATTTATATATCTGTTAATAGATCAAA
AATCATCGCTTCGCTGATTAATTACCCCAGAAATAAGGCTAAAAAACTAATCGCATTATCATCCTATGGT
TGTTAATTTGATTCGTTAATTTGAAGGTTTGTGGGGCCAGGTTACTGCCAATTTTTCCTCTTCATAACCA
TAAAAGCTAGTATTGTAGAATCTTTATTGTTCGGAGCAGTGCGGCGCGAGGCACATCTGCGTTTCAGGAA
CGCGACCGGTGAAGACGAGGACGCACGGAGGAGAGTCTTCCGTCGGAGGGCTGTCGCCCGCTCGGCGGCT
TCTAATCCGTACTTCAATATAGCAATGAGCAGTTAAGCGTATTACTGAAAGTTCCAAAGAGAAGGTTTTT
TTAGGCTAAGATAATGGGGCTCTTTACATTTCCACAACATATAAGTAAGATTAGATATGGATATGTATAT
GGTGGTAATGCCATGTAATATGATTATTAAACTTCTTTGCGTCCATCCAAAAAAAAAGTAAGAATTTTTG
AAAATTCAATATAAATGTCTAAAGGTGAAGAATTATTCAGAATTCCAGCTGACCACCGACTAGTGGATCC
CCCATCACAAGTTTGTACAAAAAAGCAGGCTACAAAATGGGTAGCAACAAGAGCAAGCCCAAGGATGCCA
GCCAGCGGCGCCGCAGCCTGGAGCCCGCCGAGAACGTGCACGGCGCTGGCGGGGGCGCTTTCCCCGCCTC
GCAGACCCCCAGCAAGCCAGCCTCGGCCGACGGCCACCGCGGCCCCAGCGCGGCCTTCGCCCCCGCGGCC
GCCGAGCCCAAGCTGTTCGGAGGCTTCAACTCCTCGGACACCGTCACCTCCCCGCAGAGGGCGGGCCCGC
TGGCCGGTGGAGTGACCACCTTTGTGGCCCTCTATGACTATGAGTCTAGGACGGAGACAGACCTGTCCTT
CAAGAAAGGCGAGCGGCTCCAGATTGTCAACAACACAGAGGGAGACTGGTGGCTGGCCCACTCGCTCAGC
ACAGGACAGACAGGCTACATCCCCAGCAACTACGTGGCGCCCTCCGACTCCATCCAGGCTGAGGAGTGGT
ATTTTGGCAAGATCACCAGACGGGAGTCAGAGCGGTTACTGCTCAATGCAGAGAACCCGAGAGGGACCTT
CCTCGTGCGAGAAAGTGAGACCACGAAAGGTGCCTACTGCCTCTCAGTGTCTGACTTCGACAACGCCAAG
GGCCTCAACGTGAAGCACTACAAGATCCGCAAGCTGGACAGCGGCGGCTTCTACATCACCTCCCGCACCC
AGTTCAACAGCCTGCAGCAGCTGGTGGCCTACTACTCCAAACACGCCGATGGCCTGTGCCACCGCCTCAC
CACCGTGTGCCCCACGTCCAAGCCGCAGACTCAGGGCCTGGCCAAGGATGCCTGGGAGATCCCTCGGGAG
TCGCTGCGGCTGGAGGTCAAGCTGGGCCAGGGCTGCTTTGGCGAGGTGTGGATGGGGACCTGGAACGGTA
CCACCAGGGTGGCCATCAAAACCCTGAAGCCTGGCACGATGTCTCCAGAGGCCTTCCTGCAGGAGGCCCA
GGTCATGAAGAAGCTGAGGCATGAGAAGCTGGTGCAGTTGTATGCTGTGGTTTCAGAGGAGCCCATTTAC
ATCGTCACGGAGTACATGAGCAAGGGGAGTTTGCTGGACTTTCTCAAGGGGGAGACAGGCAAGTACCTGC
GGCTGCCTCAGCTGGTGGACATGGCTGCTCAGATCGCCTCAGGCATGGCGTACGTGGAGCGGATGAACTA
CGTCCACCGGGACCTTCGTGCAGCCAACATCCTGGTGGGAGAGAACCTGGTGTGCAAAGTGGCCGACTTT
GGGCTGGCTCGGCTCATTGAAGACAATGAGTACACGGCGCGGCAAGGTGCCAAATTCCCCATCAAGTGGA
CGGCTCCAGAAGCTGCCCTCTATGGCCGCTTCACCATCAAGTCGGACGTGTGGTCCTTCGGGATCCTGCT
GACTGAGCTCACCACAAAGGGACGGGTGCCCTACCCTGGGATGGTGAACCGCGAGGTGCTGGACCAGGTG
GAGCGGGGCTACCGGATGCCCTGCCCGCCGGAGTGTCCCGAGTCCCTGCACGACCTCATGTGCCAGTGCT
GGCGGAAGGAGCCTGAGGAGCGGCCCACCTTCGAGTACCTGCAGGCCTTCCTGGAGGACTACTTCACGTC
CACCGAGCCCCAGTACCAGCCCGGGGAGAACCTCTAAAACCCAGCTTTCTTGTACTAAGTGGTGATGGGC
TGCAGGAATTCGATATCAAGCTTATCGATACCGTCGACCTCGAGTCATGTAATTAGTTATGTCACGCTTA
CATTCACGCCCTCCCCCCACATCCGCTCTAACCGAAAAGGAAGGAGTTAGACAACCTGAAGTCTAGGTCC
CTATTTATTTTTTTATAGTTATGTTAGTATTAAGAACGTTATTTATATTTCAAATTTTTCTTTTTTTTCT
GTACAGACGCGTGTACGCATGTAACATTATACTGAAAACCTTGCTTGAGAAGGTTTTGGGACGCTCGAAG
GCTTTAATTTGCGGCCGGTACCCAATTCGCCCTATAGTGAGTCGTATTACGCGCGCTCACTGGCCGTCGT
TTTACAACGTCGTGACTGGGAAAACCCTGGCGTTACCCAACTTAATCGCCTTGCAGCACATCCCCCTTTC
GCCAGCTGGCGTAATAGCGAAGAGGCCCGCACCGATCGCCCTTCCCAACAGTTGCGCAGCCTGAATGGCG
AATGG
[124 nt withheld, positions 3996-4119]
C
[91 nt withheld, positions 4121-4211]
A
[49 nt withheld, positions 4213-4261]
CCTTTGACGTTGGAGTCCACGTTCTTT
[37 nt withheld, positions 4289-4325]
ACCCTATCTCGGTCTATTCTTTTGATTTATAAGGGATTTTGCCGATTTCGGCCTATTGGTTAAAAAATGA
GCTGATTTAACAAAAATTTAACGCGAATTTTAACAAAATATTAACGCTTACAATTTCCTGATGCGGTATT
TTCTCCTTACGCATCTGTGCGGTATTTCACACCGCATAGGGTAATAACTGATATAATTAAATTGAAGCTC
TAATTTGTGAGTTTAGTATACATGCATTTACTTATAATACAGTTTTTTAGTTTTGCTGGCCGCATCTTCT
CAAATATGCTTCCCAGCCTGCTTTTCTGTAACGTTCACCCTCTACCTTAGCATCCCTTCCCTTTGCAAAT
AGTCCTCTTCCAACAATAATAATGTCAGATCCTGTAGAGACCACATCATCCACGGTTCTATACTGTTGAC
CCAATGCGTCTCCCTTGTCATCTAAACCCACACCGGGTGTCATAATCAACCAATCGTAACCTTCATCTCT
TCCACCCATGTCTCTTTGAGCAATAAAGCCGATAACAAAATCTTTGTCGCTCTTCGCAATGTCAACAGTA
CCCTTAGTATATTCTCCAGTAGATAGGGAGCCCTTGCATGACAATTCTGCTAACATCAAAAGGCCTCTAG
GTTCCTTTGTTACTTCTTCTGCCGCCTGCTTCAAACCGCTAACAATACCTGGGCCCACCACACCGTGTGC
ATTCGTAATGTCTGCCCATTCTGCTATTCTGTATACACCCGCAGAGTACTGCAATTTGACTGTATTACCA
ATGTCAGCAAATTTTCTGTCTTCGAAGAGTAAAAAATTGTACTTGGCGGATAATGCCTTTAGCGGCTTAA
CTGTGCCCTCCATGGAAAAATCAGTCAAGATATCCACATGTGTTTTTAGTAAACAAATTTTGGGACCTAA
TGCTTCAACTAACTCCAGTAATTCCTTGGTGGTACGAACATCCAATGAAGCACACAAGTTTGTTTGCTTT
TCGTGCATGATATTAAATAGCTTGGCAGCAACAGGACTAGGATGAGTAGCAGCACGTTCCTTATATGTAG
CTTTCGACATGATTTATCTTCGTTTCCTGCAGGTTTTTGTTCTGTGCAGTTGGGTTAAGAATACTGGGCA
ATTTCATGTTTCTTCAACACTACATATGCGTATATATACCAATCTAAGTCTGTGCTCCTTCCTTCGTTCT
TCCTTCTGTTCGGAGATTACCGAATCAAAAAAATTTCAAGGAAACCGAAATCAAAAAAAAGAATAAAAAA
AAAATGATGAATTGAAAAGGTGGTATGGTGCACTCTCAGTACAATCTGCTCTGATGCCGCATAGTTAAGC
CAGCCCCGACACCCGCCAACACCCGCTGACGCGCCCTGACGGGCTTGTCTGCTCCCGGCATCCGCTTACA
GACAAGCTGTGACCGTCTCCGGGAGCTGCATGTGTCAGAGGTTTTCACCGTCATCACCGAAACGCGCGAG
ACGAAAGGGCCTCGTGATACGCCTATTTTTATAGGTTAATGTCATGATAATAATGGTTTCTTAGACGGAT
CGCTTGCCTGTAACTTACACGCGCCTCGTATCTTTTAATGATGGAATAATTTGGGAATTTACTCTGTGTT
TATTTATTTTTATGTTTTGTATTTGGATTTTAGAAAGTAAATAAAGAAGGTAGAAGAGTTACGGAATGAA
GAAAAAAAAATAAACAAAGGTTTAAAAAATTTCAACAAAAAGCGTACTTTACATATATATTTATTAGACA
AGAAAAGCAGATTAAATAGATATACATTCGATTAACGATAAGTAAAATGTAAAATCACAGGATTTTCGTG
TGTGGTCTTCTACACAGACAAGATGAAACAATTCGGCATTAATACCTGAGAGCAGGAAGAGCAAGATAAA
AGGTAGTATTTGTTGGCGATCCCCCTAGAGTCTTTTACATCTTCGGAAAACAAAAACTATTTTTTCTTTA
ATTTCTTTTTTTACTTTCTATTTTTAATTTATATATTTATATTAAAAAATTTAAATTATAATTATTTTTA
TAGCACGTGATGAAAAGGACCCAGGTGGCACTTTTCGGGGAAATGTGCGCGGAACCCCTATTTGTTTATT
TTTCTAAATACATTCAAATATGTATCCGCTCATGAGACAATAACCCTGATAAATGCTTCAATAATATTGA
AAAAGGAAGAGTATGAGTATTCAACATTTCCGTGTCGCCCTTATTCCCTTTTTTGCGGCATTTTGCCTTC
CTGTTTTTGCTCACCCAGAAACGCTGGTGAAAGTAAAAGATGCTGAAGATCAGTTGGGTGCACGAGTGGG
TTACATCGAACTGGATCTCAACAGCGGTAAGATCCTTGAGAGTTTTCGCCCCGAAGAACGTTTTCCAATG
ATGAGCACTTTTAAAGTTCTGCTATGTGGCGCGGTATTATCCCGTATTGACGCCGGGCAAGAGCAACTCG
GTCGCCGCATACACTATTCTCAGAATGACTTGGTTGAGTACTCACCAGTCACAGAAAAGCATCTTACGGA
TGGCATGACAGTAAGAGAATTATGCAGTGCTGCCATAACCATGAGTGATAACACTGCGGCCAACTTACTT
CTGACAACGATCGGAGGACCGAAGGAGCTAACCGCTTTTTTGCACAACATGGGGGATCATGTAACTCGCC
TTGATCGTTGGGAACCGGAGCTGAATGAAGCCATACCAAACGACGAGCGTGACACCACGATGCCTGTAGC
AATGGCAACAACGTTGCGCAAACTATTAACTGGCGAACTACTTACTCTAGCTTCCCGGCAACAATTAATA
GACTGGATGGAGGCGGATAAAGTTGCAGGACCACTTCTGCGCTCGGCCCTTCCGGCTGGCTGGTTTATTG
CTGATAAATCTGGAGCCGGTGAGCGTGGGTCTCGCGGTATCATTGCAGCACTGGGGCCAGATGGTAAGCC
CTCCCGTATCGTAGTTATCTACACGACGGGGAGTCAGGCAACTATGGATGAACGAAATAGACAGATCGCT
GAGATAGGTGCCTCACTGATTAAGCATTGGTAACTGTCAGACCAAGTTTACTCATATATACTTTAGATTG
ATTTAAAACTTCATTTTTAATTTAAAAGGATCTAGGTGAAGATCCTTTTTGATAATCTCATGACCAAAAT
CCCTTAACGTGAGTTTTCGTTCCACTGAGCGTCAGACCCCGTAGAAAAGATCAAAGGATCTTC
Features (pLannotate 1.2.2; 24 found; start..end, strand, type, name):
      1..589     +  rep_origin     ori: high-copy-number ColE1/pMB1/pBR322/pUC origin of replication
    772..864     +  CDS            lacI (fragment): lac repressor; lacI; The lac repressor binds to the lac operator to inhibit transcription in E. coli. This inhibition can be relieved by adding lactose or isopropyl-β-D-thiogalactopyranoside (IPTG).
    877..898     +  protein_bind   CAP binding site: CAP binding activates transcription in the presence of cAMP. E. coli catabolite activator protein
    913..943     +  promoter       lac promoter: promoter for the E. coli lac operon
    951..967     +  protein_bind   lac operator: The lac repressor binds to the lac operator to inhibit transcription in E. coli. This inhibition can be relieved by adding lactose or isopropyl-β-D-thiogalactopyranoside (IPTG). lac repressor encoded by lacI
   1012..1030    +  promoter       T3 promoter: promoter for bacteriophage T3 RNA polymerase
   1101..1753    -  promoter       GAL1,10 promoter: GAL1 and GAL10 genes of S. cerevisiae; divergent inducible promoter, regulated by Gal4
   1765..1789    +  CDS            YPet (fragment): yellow fluorescent protein optimized for FRET with CyPet (Nguyen and Daugherty, 2005)
   1827..1851    +  protein_bind   attB1: mutant version of attB; recombination site for the Gateway® BP reaction BP Clonase™
   1857..3464    +  CDS            SRC: SRC_HUMAN - Also known as SRC1. Experimental evidence at protein level: Swiss-Prot protein existence level 1. Non-receptor protein tyrosine kinase which is activated following engagement of many different classes of cellular receptors including immune response receptors, integrins and other adhesion receptors, receptor protein tyrosine kinases, G protein-coupled receptors as well as cytokine receptors. Participates in signaling pathways that control a diverse spectrum of biological activities including gene transcription, immune response, cell adhesion, cell cycle progression, apoptosis, migra
   3469..3493    -  protein_bind   attB2: mutant version of attB; recombination site for the Gateway® BP reaction BP Clonase™
   3497..3544    +  misc_feature   MCS (fragment): pBluescript multiple cloning site
   3545..3792    +  terminator     CYC1 terminator: S. cerevisiae CYC1; transcription terminator for CYC1
   3811..3829    -  promoter       T7 promoter: promoter for bacteriophage T7 RNA polymerase
   3837..3992    +  CDS            lacZα (fragment): LacZα fragment of β-galactosidase; lacZ fragment
   3996..4424    +  rep_origin     f1 ori (sequence partly withheld): f1 bacteriophage origin of replication; arrow indicates direction of (+) strand synthesis
   4452..4503    -  misc_feature   bom (fragment): basis of mobility region from pBR322
   4582..5385    -  CDS            URA3: orotidine-5'-phosphate decarboxylase, required for uracil biosynthesis; S. cerevisiae URA3; yeast auxotrophic marker, counterselectable with 5-fluoroorotic acid (5-FOA)
   5386..5601    -  promoter       URA3 promoter: S. cerevisiae URA3
   5609..5658    -  misc_feature   bom (fragment): basis of mobility region from pBR322
   5760..5795    -  CDS            rop (fragment): Rop protein, which maintains plasmids at low copy number; rop
   5863..6366    -  misc_feature   CEN/ARS: S. cerevisiae CEN6 centromere fused to an autonomously replicating sequence
   6403..6507    +  promoter       AmpR promoter: bla
   6508..7368    +  CDS            AmpR: β-lactamase; bla; confers resistance to ampicillin, carbenicillin, and related antibiotics
