[The description below was written by a language model from this plasmid's Addgene catalogue record and pLannotate feature annotations shown in this document.]
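Description:
pAG416GAL10-c-Src is a yeast expression plasmid built on the pAG416GAL10-ccdB-6stop Gateway destination backbone, designed to express human c-Src tyrosine kinase in Saccharomyces cerevisiae under galactose control. It is an E. coli–yeast shuttle vector. A high-copy ColE1/pUC-type origin and the AmpR β-lactamase gene support propagation and ampicillin selection in bacteria. A CEN6/ARS element maintains the plasmid as a low-copy, centromeric episome in yeast. The URA3 marker, driven by its own promoter, provides selection in uracil auxotrophs and can be counterselected with 5-fluoroorotic acid. An f1 origin and remnants of the pBluescript-type lac/lacZα region, including T3 and T7 promoters flanking the cassette, are carried over from the parental vector.

The expression cassette consists of the divergent GAL1,10 promoter region, annotated on the reverse strand so that its GAL10 side faces the insert. It is followed by the SRC coding sequence bracketed by attB1 and attB2 sites and then by the CYC1 terminator. The attB sites are the scars of the Gateway recombination that replaced the ccdB cassette of the destination vector. Transcription is regulated by Gal4, so kinase expression is induced by galactose. No epitope tag or reporter fusion is annotated, and the short YPet and lacI matches are small fragments rather than functional genes. The catalogue lists the Entrez gene as CSK, but the feature table identifies the insert as human SRC, which agrees with the plasmid name and stated purpose. The plasmid was deposited with a study describing a multiplexed method for identifying viral protease inhibitors, but the record does not state what role it played in that work.
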