Addgene plasmid #203462: pAG416GAL10-c-Src
Purpose: Expresses human c-Src kinase from a GAL10 promoter with a URA3 marker
Depositing lab: Alejandro Chavez. Depositing organization: University of California, San Diego (UCSD). Publication: A multiplex method for rapidly identifying viral protease inhibitors. Hong SJ, Resnick SJ, Iketani S, Cha JW, Albert BA, Fazekas CT, Chang CW, Liu H, Dagan S, Abagyan MR, Fajtova P, Culbertson B, Brace B, Reddem ER, Forouhar F, Glickman JF, Balkovec JM, Stockwell BR, Shapiro L, O'Donoghue AJ, Sabo Y, Freundlich JS, Ho DD, Chavez A. Mol Syst Biol. 2025 Feb;21(2):158-172. doi: 10.1038/s44320-024-00082-1. Epub 2025 Jan 6. PubMed 39762652.
Backbone
  Vector backbone: pAG416GAL10-ccdB-6stop
  Vector type: Yeast Expression
  Selectable markers: URA3
Growth in bacteria
  Bacterial resistance: Ampicillin, 100 μg/mL
  Growth temperature: 37°C
  Growth strain: DH5alpha
  Copy number: Unknown
Gene/Insert
  Gene/Insert name: c-Src
  Species: H. sapiens (human)
  Entrez Gene: CSK
  Promoter: GAL10
  Cloning method: Gateway Cloning
  Sequencing primers: 5′ tggggctctttacatttcca
Terms and licenses: Academic/Nonprofit Terms; Industry Terms: Not Available to Industry
How to cite: pAG416GAL10-c-Src was a gift from Alejandro Chavez (Addgene plasmid # 203462 ; http://n2t.net/addgene:203462 ; RRID:Addgene_203462)
